Addgene plasmid #47419: FLAG Enthoprotin Full Length
Depositing lab: Peter McPherson. Publication: Enthoprotin: a novel clathrin-associated protein identified through subcellular proteomics. Wasiak S, Legendre-Guillemin V, Puertollano R, Blondeau F, Girard M, de Heuvel E, Boismenu D, Bell AW, Bonifacino JS, McPherson PS. J Cell Biol. 2002 Sep 2;158(5):855-62. doi: 10.1083/jcb.200205078. Epub 2002 Sep 3. PubMed 12213833.
Backbone
  Vector backbone: pCMV-Flag
  Vector type: Mammalian Expression
Growth in bacteria
  Bacterial resistance: Ampicillin, 100 μg/mL
  Growth temperature: 37°C
  Growth strain: DH5alpha
  Copy number: High Copy
Gene/Insert
  Gene/Insert name: Enthoprotin
  Promoter: CMV
  Tag / fusion protein: FLAG (N terminal on backbone)
  Cloning method: Unknown
  Sequencing primers: 5′ CMV-F
Terms and licenses: Academic/Nonprofit Terms; Industry Terms: Not Available to Industry
How to cite: FLAG Enthoprotin Full Length was a gift from Peter McPherson (Addgene plasmid # 47419 ; http://n2t.net/addgene:47419 ; RRID:Addgene_47419)
