[The description below was written by a language model from this plasmid's Addgene catalogue record.]
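Description:
FLAG Enthoprotin Full Length is a mammalian expression plasmid built on the pCMV-Flag backbone. It is propagated in E. coli as a high-copy plasmid under ampicillin selection. The record does not name the bacterial origin of replication, list any mammalian selection marker, or give a polyadenylation signal, and no feature table is available to confirm these elements. The cloning method is listed as unknown, so the restriction sites or junctions flanking the insert are also not documented.

The payload is the full-length coding sequence of enthoprotin, described in the associated work as a clathrin-associated protein identified through subcellular proteomics. The species of origin of the cDNA is not stated in the record. Expression is driven by the CMV promoter, a strong constitutive viral promoter commonly used for high-level transient expression in a broad range of mammalian cell lines. The backbone supplies an N-terminal FLAG epitope, so the protein is produced as a FLAG-enthoprotin fusion that can be followed with anti-FLAG antibodies without the need for an enthoprotin-specific reagent.

A construct of this kind is typically transfected into cultured mammalian cells to overexpress the tagged protein for western blot detection, for immunofluorescence localisation relative to clathrin-coated structures, or for anti-FLAG immunoprecipitation and pull-down experiments that probe binding partners. The "Full Length" designation suggests it may serve as a reference alongside truncated or domain-specific variants, though the record does not describe any such companions.
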