>Addgene plasmid #47419 | FLAG Enthoprotin Full Length | addgene partial sequence | sequence record 68400 | CMV-F 5'-CGCAAATGGGCGGTAGGCGTG-3'
GAGCTCGTTTAGTGAACCGTCAGAATTGATCTACCATGGACTACAAAGACGATGACGACAAGCTTGCGGC
CGCGAATTCATCGATAGATCTGATATCGGTACCAGTCGACTCTAGAGGATCCATGTTGAACATGTGGAAG
GTGCGCGAGCTGGTGGACAAAGCCACCAATGTTGTTATGAATTATTCAGAGATCGAGTCTAAGGTTCGAG
AGGCAACGAACGATGATCCTTGGGGACCTTCTGGGCAACTCATGGGAGAGATTGCCAAGGCTACATTTAT
GTATGAACAATTTCCAGAACTTATGAACATGCTTTGGTCACGAATGTTAAAAGACAACAAAAAGAATTGG
AGAAGAGTTTATAAGTCGTTGCTGCTCCTAGCTTACCTCATAAGGAATGGATCAGAGCGTGTTGTTACAA
GTGCCAGAGAACACATTTATGATTTACGATCCCTGGAAAATTACCACTTTGTAGATGAGCATGGTAAGGA
TCAAGGTATAAATATTCGACAGAAGGTGAAGGAATTGGTTGAATTTGCCCAGGATGACGACAGGCTTCGT
GAAGAGCGAAAGAAAGCAAAGAAGAACAAAGACAAGTATGTTGGGGTTTCCTCAGACAGTGTTGGAGGAT
TCAGATACAGTGAAAGATATGATCCTGAGCCCAAATCAAAATGGGATGAGGAGTGGGATAAAAACAAGAG
TGCTTTTCCATTCAGTGATAAATTAGGTGAGCTGAGTGATAAAATTGGAAGCACAATTGATGACACCATC
AGCAAGTTCCGGAGGAAAGATAGAGAAGACTCTCCAGAAAGATGCAGCGACAGCGATGAGGAAAAGAAAG
CGAGAAGAGGCAGATCTCCCAAAGGTGAATTCAAAGATGAAGAGGAGACTGTGACGACCAAGCATATTCA
TATCACACAGGCCACAGAGACCACCACAACCAGACACAA
